>Addgene plasmid #238216 | pET156P ARL3-3C-muGFP-10His (Sus scrofa) | addgene full sequence | sequence record 473427 | Addgene NGS Result
TTCTTGAAGACGAAAGGGCCTCGTGATACGCCTATTTTTATAGGTTAATGTCATGATAATAATGGTTTCT
TAGACGTCAGGTGGCACTTTTCGGGGAAATGTGCGCGGAACCCCTATTTGTTTATTTTTCTAAATACATT
CAAATATGTATCCGCTCATGAGACAATAACCCTGATAAATGCTTCAATAATATTGAAAAAGGAAGAGTAT
GAGTATTCAACATTTCCGTGTCGCCCTTATTCCCTTTTTTGCGGCATTTTGCCTTCCTGTTTTTGCTCAC
CCAGAAACGCTGGTGAAAGTAAAAGATGCTGAAGATCAGTTGGGTGCACGAGTGGGTTACATCGAACTGG
ATCTCAACAGCGGTAAGATCCTTGAGAGTTTTCGCCCCGAAGAACGTTTTCCAATGATGAGCACTTTTAA
AGTTCTGCTATGTGGCGCGGTATTATCCCGTGTTGACGCCGGGCAAGAGCAACTCGGTCGCCGCATACAC
TATTCTCAGAATGACTTGGTTGAGTACTCACCAGTCACAGAAAAGCATCTTACGGATGGCATGACAGTAA
GAGAATTATGCAGTGCTGCCATAACCATGAGTGATAACACTGCGGCCAACTTACTTCTGACAACGATCGG
AGGACCGAAGGAGCTAACCGCTTTTTTGCACAACATGGGGGATCATGTAACTCGCCTTGATCGTTGGGAA
CCGGAGCTGAATGAAGCCATACCAAACGACGAGCGTGACACCACGATGCCTGCAGCAATGGCAACAACGT
TGCGCAAACTATTAACTGGCGAACTACTTACTCTAGCTTCCCGGCAACAATTAATAGACTGGATGGAGGC
GGATAAAGTTGCAGGACCACTTCTGCGCTCGGCCCTTCCGGCTGGCTGGTTTATTGCTGATAAATCTGGA
GCCGGTGAGCGTGGGTCTCGCGGTATCATTGCAGCACTGGGGCCAGATGGTAAGCCCTCCCGTATCGTAG
TTATCTACACGACGGGGAGTCAGGCAACTATGGATGAACGAAATAGACAGATCGCTGAGATAGGTGCCTC
ACTGATTAAGCATTGGTAACTGTCAGACCAAGTTTACTCATATATACTTTAGATTGATTTAAAACTTCAT
TTTTAATTTAAAAGGATCTAGGTGAAGATCCTTTTTGATAATCTCATGACCAAAATCCCTTAACGTGAGT
TTTCGTTCCACTGAGCGTCAGACCCCGTAGAAAAGATCAAAGGATCTTCTTGAGATCCTTTTTTTCTGCG
CGTAATCTGCTGCTTGCAAACAAAAAAACCACCGCTACCAGCGGTGGTTTGTTTGCCGGATCAAGAGCTA
CCAACTCTTTTTCCGAAGGTAACTGGCTTCAGCAGAGCGCAGATACCAAATACTGTCCTTCTAGTGTAGC
CGTAGTTAGGCCACCACTTCAAGAACTCTGTAGCACCGCCTACATACCTCGCTCTGCTAATCCTGTTACC
AGTGGCTGCTGCCAGTGGCGATAAGTCGTGTCTTACCGGGTTGGACTCAAGACGATAGTTACCGGATAAG
GCGCAGCGGTCGGGCTGAACGGGGGGTTCGTGCACACAGCCCAGCTTGGAGCGAACGACCTACACCGAAC
TGAGATACCTACAGCGTGAGCTATGAGAAAGCGCCACGCTTCCCGAAGGGAGAAAGGCGGACAGGTATCC
GGTAAGCGGCAGGGTCGGAACAGGAGAGCGCACGAGGGAGCTTCCAGGGGGAAACGCCTGGTATCTTTAT
AGTCCTGTCGGGTTTCGCCACCTCTGACTTGAGCGTCGATTTTTGTGATGCTCGTCAGGGGGGCGGAGCC
TATGGAAAAACGCCAGCAACGCGGCCTTTTTACGGTTCCTGGCCTTTTGCTGGCCTTTTGCTCACATGTT
CTTTCCTGCGTTATCCCCTGATTCTGTGGATAACCGTATTACCGCCTTTGAGTGAGCTGATACCGCTCGC
CGCAGCCGAACGACCGAGCGCAGCGAGTCAGTGAGCGAGGAAGCGGAAGAGCGCCTGATGCGGTATTTTC
TCCTTACGCATCTGTGCGGTATTTCACACCGCAATGGTGCACTCTCAGTACAATCTGCTCTGATGCCGCA
TAGTTAAGCCAGTATACACTCCGCTATCGCTACGTGACTGGGTCATGGCTGCGCCCCGACACCCGCCAAC
ACCCGCTGACGCGCCCTGACGGGCTTGTCTGCTCCCGGCATCCGCTTACAGACAAGCTGTGACCGTCTCC
GGGAGCTGCATGTGTCAGAGGTTTTCACCGTCATCACCGAAACGCGCGAGGCAGCTGCGGTAAAGCTCAT
CAGCGTGGTCGTGAAGCGATTCACAGATGTCTGCCTGTTCATCCGCGTCCAGCTCGTTGAGTTTCTCCAG
AAGCGTTAATGTCTGGCTTCTGATAAAGCGGGCCATGTTAAGGGCGGTTTTTTCCTGTTTGGTCACTGAT
GCCTCCGTGTAAGGGGGATTTCTGTTCATGGGGGTAATGATACCGATGAAACGAGAGAGGATGCTCACGA
TACGGGTTACTGATGATGAACATGCCCGGTTACTGGAACGTTGTGAGGGTAAACAACTGGCGGTATGGAT
GCGGCGGGACCAGAGAAAAATCACTCAGGGTCAATGCCAGCGCTTCGTTAATACAGATGTAGGTGTTCCA
CAGGGTAGCCAGCAGCATCCTGCGATGCAGATCCGGAACATAATGGTGCAGGGCGCTGACTTCCGCGTTT
CCAGACTTTACGAAACACGGAAACCGAAGACCATTCATGTTGTTGCTCAGGTCGCAGACGTTTTGCAGCA
GCAGTCGCTTCACGTTCGCTCGCGTATCGGTGATTCATTCTGCTAACCAGTAAGGCAACCCCGCCAGCCT
AGCCGGGTCCTCAACGACAGGAGCACGATCATGCGCACCCGTGGCCAGGACCCAACGCTGCCCGAGATGC
GCCGCGTGCGGCTGCTGGAGATGGCGGACGCGATGGATATGTTCTGCCAAGGGTTGGTTTGCGCATTCAC
AGTTCTCCGCAAGAATTGATTGGCTCCAATTCTTGGAGTGGTGAATCCGTTAGCGAGGTGCCGCCGGCTT
CCATTCAGGTCGAGGTGGCCCGGCTCCATGCACCGCGACGCAACGCGGGGAGGCAGACAAGGTATAGGGC
GGCGCCTACAATCCATGCCAACCCGTTCCATGTGCTCGCCGAGGCGGCATAAATCGCCGTGACGATCAGC
GGTCCAATGATCGAAGTTAGGCTGGTAAGAGCCGCGAGCGATCCTTGAAGCTGTCCCTGATGGTCGTCAT
CTACCTGCCTGGACAGCATGGCCTGCAACGCGGGCATCCCGATGCCGCCGGAAGCGAGAAGAATCATAAT
GGGGAAGGCCATCCAGCCTCGCGTCGCGAACGCCAGCAAGACGTAGCCCAGCGCGTCGGCCGCCATGCCG
GCGATAATGGCCTGCTTCTCGCCGAAACGTTTGGTGGCGGGACCAGTGACGAAGGCTTGAGCGAGGGCGT
GCAAGATTCCGAATACCGCAAGCGACAGGCTGATCATCGTCGCGCTCCAGCGAAAGCGGTCCTCGCCGAA
AATGACCCAGAGCGCTGCCGGCACCTGTCCTACGAGTTGCATGATAAAGAAGACAGTCATAAGTGCGGCG
ACGATAGTCATGCCCCGCGCCCACCGGAAGGAGCTGACTGGGTTGAAGGCTCTCAAGGGCATCGGTCGAG
ATCCCGGTGCCTAATGAGTGAGCTAACTTACATTAATTGCGTTGCGCTCACTGCCCGCTTTCCAGTCGGG
AAACCTGTCGTGCCAGCTGCATTAATGAATCGGCCAACGCGCGGGGAGAGGCGGTTTGCGTATTGGGCGC
CAGGGTGGTTTTTCTTTTCACCAGTGAGACGGGCAACAGCTGATTGCCCTTCACCGCCTGGCCCTGAGAG
AGTTGCAGCAAGCGGTCCACGCTGGTTTGCCCCAGCAGGCGAAAATCCTGTTTGATGGTGGTTAACGGCG
GGATATAACATGAGCTGTCTTCGGTATCGTCGTATCCCACTACCGAGATATCCGCACCAACGCGCAGCCC
GGACTCGGTAATGGCGCGCATTGCGCCCAGCGCCATCTGATCGTTGGCAACCAGCATCGCAGTGGGAACG
ATGCCCTCATTCAGCATTTGCATGGTTTGTTGAAAACCGGACATGGCACTCCAGTCGCCTTCCCGTTCCG
CTATCGGCTGAATTTGATTGCGAGTGAGATATTTATGCCAGCCAGCCAGACGCAGACGCGCCGAGACAGA
ACTTAATGGGCCCGCTAACAGCGCGATTTGCTGGTGACCCAATGCGACCAGATGCTCCACGCCCAGTCGC
GTACCGTCTTCATGGGAGAAAATAATACTGTTGATGGGTGTCTGGTCAGAGACATCAAGAAATAACGCCG
GAACATTAGTGCAGGCAGCTTCCACAGCAATGGCATCCTGGTCATCCAGCGGATAGTTAATGATCAGCCC
ACTGACGCGTTGCGCGAGAAGATTGTGCACCGCCGCTTTACAGGCTTCGACGCCGCTTCGTTCTACCATC
GACACCACCACGCTGGCACCCAGTTGATCGGCGCGAGATTTAATCGCCGCGACAATTTGCGACGGCGCGT
GCAGGGCCAGACTGGAGGTGGCAACGCCAATCAGCAACGACTGTTTGCCCGCCAGTTGTTGTGCCACGCG
GTTGGGAATGTAATTCAGCTCCGCCATCGCCGCTTCCACTTTTTCCCGCGTTTTCGCAGAAACGTGGCTG
GCCTGGTTCACCACGCGGGAAACGGTCTGATAAGAGACACCGGCATACTCTGCGACATCGTATAACGTTA
CTGGTTTCACATTCACCACCCTGAATTGACTCTCTTCCGGGCGCTATCATGCCATACCGCGAAAGGTTTT
GCGCCATTCGATGGTGTCCGGGATCTCGACGCTCTCCCTTATGCGACTCCTGCATTAGGAAGCAGCCCAG
TAGTAGGTTGAGGCCGTTGAGCACCGCCGCCGCAAGGAATGGTGCATGCAAGGAGATGGCGCCCAACAGT
CCCCCGGCCACGGGGCCTGCCACCATACCCACGCCGAAACAAGCGCTCATGAGCCCGAAGTGGCGAGCCC
GATCTTCCCCATCGGTGATGTCGGCGATATAGGCGCCAGCAACCGCACCTGTGGCGCCGGTGATGCCGGC
CACGATGCGTCCGGCGTAGAGGATCGAGATCTCGATCCCGCGAAATTAATACGACTCACTATAGGGGAAT
TGTGAGCGGATAACAATTCCCCTCTAGAAATAATTTTGTTTAACTTTAAGAAGGAGATATACCATGGGCT
TGCTCTCTATTTTGCGCAAATTGAAAAGTGCACCAGACCAGGAGGTGAGAATCCTTCTCCTGGGCTTGGA
TAATGCTGGCAAGACCACTCTTCTGAAGCAGCTGGCATCTGAAGACATCAGCCACATCACACCTACACAG
GGTTTTAACATCAAAAGTGTACAATCACAAGGTTTTAAACTGAATGTATGGGACATTGGTGGACAGAGGA
AAATCAGACCATACTGGAGGAATTATTTTGAAAACACTGATATTCTCATATATGTAATTGACAGCGCAGA
CAGAAAAAGATTTGAAGAGACGGGTCAGGAACTAGCTGAATTACTGGAGGAAGAAAAGCTAAGTTGTGTT
CCAGTGCTTATCTTTGCTAATAAGCAGGATCTGCTCACAGCAGCCCCTGCCTCTGAAATCGCAGAAGGAC
TGAACCTGCACACCATCCGCGACCGAGTCTGGCAGATCCAGTCCTGCTCAGCCCTCACGGGAGAGGGCGT
TCAGGACGGCATGAACTGGGTCTGCAAAAATGTCAACGCAAAGAAGAAAGGATCTGGCTCTCTGGAAGTT
CTGTTCCAGGGGCCCGGCGGCCGCGGGGGATCTGGCGGGCAAGGATCTGGCTCTATGAGCAAAGGAGAAG
AACTTTTCACTGGAGTTGTCCCAATTCTTGTTGAATTAGATGGTGATGTTAATGGGCACAAATTTTCTGT
CCGTGGAGAGGGTGAAGGTGATGCTACAAACGGAAAACTCACCCTTAAATTTATTTGCACTACTGGAAAA
CTACCTGTTCCGTGGCCAACACTTGTCACTACTCTGACCTATGGTGTTCTATGCTTTTCCCGTTATCCGG
ATCACATGAAACGGCATGACTTTTTCAAGAGTGCCATGCCCGAAGGTTATGTACAGGAACGCACTATATC
TTTCAAAGATGACGGGACCTACAAGACGCGTGCTGAAGTCAAGTTTGAAGGTGATACCCTTGTTAATCGT
ATCGAGTTAAAAGGTATTGATTTTAAAGAAGATGGAAACATTCTCGGACACAAACTGGAGTACAACTTTA
ACTCACACAATGTATACATCACGGCAGACAAACAAAAGAATGGAATCAAAGCGTACTTCAAAATTCGCCA
CAACGTTGAAGATGGTTCCGTTCAACTAGCAGACCATTATCAACAAAATACTCCAATTGGCGATGGCCCT
GTCCTTTTACCAGACAACCATTACCTCTCGACACAATCTGTTCTTTCGAAAGATCCCAACGAAAAGCGTG
ACCACATGGTCCTTCTTGAGGATGTAACTGCTGCTGGGATTACACATGGCATGGATGAACTCTACAAAGG
AGGATCTAAGCATCACCATCATCATCACCATCACCACCATGGAGAGTGAGCGGCCGCAGATCCAGATCCG
GCTGCTAACAAAGCCCGAAAGGAAGCTGAGTTGGCTGCTGCCACCGCTGAGCAATAACTAGCATAACCCC
TTGGGGCCTCTAAACGGGTCTTGAGGGGTTTTTTGCTGAAAGGAGGAACTATATCCGGATATCCCGCAAG
AGGCCCGGCAGTACCGGCATAACCAAGCCTATGCCTACAGCATCCAGGGTGACGGTGCCGAGGATGACGA
TGAGCGCATTGTTAGATTTCATACACGGTGCCTGACTGCGTTAGCAATTTAACTGTGATAAACTACCGCA
TTAAAGCTTATCGATGATAAGCTGTCAAACATGAGAA
Features (pLannotate 1.2.2; 21 found; start..end, strand, type, name):
    104..208     +  promoter       AmpR promoter: bla
    209..1069    +  CDS            AmpR: β-lactamase; bla; confers resistance to ampicillin, carbenicillin, and related antibiotics
   1240..1828    +  rep_origin     ori: high-copy-number ColE1/pMB1/pBR322/pUC origin of replication
   2014..2153    -  misc_feature   bom: basis of mobility region from pBR322
   2255..2446    -  CDS            rop: Rop protein, which maintains plasmids at low copy number; rop
   2463..2843    +  CDS            YPB1_ECOLX: Protein predicted: Swiss-Prot protein existence level 4. From Escherichia coli.
   3085..3709    -  CDS            TcR (fragment): tetracycline efflux protein; tet; confers resistance to tetracycline
   3724..3745    -  protein_bind   CAP binding site: CAP binding activates transcription in the presence of cAMP. E. coli catabolite activator protein
   3758..4840    -  CDS            lacI: lac repressor; lacI; The lac repressor binds to the lac operator to inhibit transcription in E. coli. This inhibition can be relieved by adding lactose or isopropyl-β-D-thiogalactopyranoside (IPTG).
   4841..4918    -  promoter       lacI promoter: lacI
   4926..5205    -  CDS            TcR (fragment): tetracycline efflux protein; tet; confers resistance to tetracycline
   5227..5245    +  promoter       T7 promoter: promoter for bacteriophage T7 RNA polymerase
   5246..5270    +  protein_bind   lac operator: The lac repressor binds to the lac operator to inhibit transcription in E. coli. This inhibition can be relieved by adding lactose or isopropyl-β-D-thiogalactopyranoside (IPTG). lac repressor encoded by lacI
   5285..5307    +  RBS            RBS: efficient ribosome binding site from bacteriophage T7 gene 10 (Olins and Rangwala, 1989)
   5314..5859    +  CDS            ARL3: ARL3_PIG - Experimental evidence at transcript level: Swiss-Prot protein existence level 2. Small GTP-binding protein which cycles between an inactive GDP-bound and an active GTP-bound form, and the rate of cycling is regulated by guanine nucleotide exchange factors (GEF) and GTPase- activating proteins (GAP). Required for normal cytokinesis and cilia signaling. Requires assistance from GTPase-activating proteins (GAPs) like RP2 and PDE6D, in order to cycle between inactive GDP-bound and active GTP-bound forms. Required for targeting proteins to the cilium, including myristoylated NPHP3 and pr
   5935..6648    +  CDS            muGFP: muGFP is a basic (constitutively fluorescent) green fluorescent protein published in 2018, derived from Aequorea victoria.
   6661..6686    +  CDS            10xHis (fragment): 10xHis affinity tag
   6721..6770    +  CDS            SET1 (fragment): solubility-enhancement tag derived from T7 phage gene 10B
   6778..6825    +  terminator     T7 terminator: transcription terminator for bacteriophage T7 RNA polymerase
   6848..6952    -  CDS            TcR (fragment): tetracycline efflux protein; tet; confers resistance to tetracycline
   7000..7028    -  promoter       tet promoter: E. coli promoter for tetracycline efflux protein gene
