[The description below was written by a language model from this plasmid's Addgene catalogue record and pLannotate feature annotations shown in this document.]
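Description:
pET156P ARL3-3C-muGFP-10His is a 7,037 bp bacterial expression plasmid built on the pET156P backbone for producing porcine (Sus scrofa) ARL3 in E. coli. It is selected through an AmpR β-lactamase cassette with its own promoter and replicates from a ColE1/pMB1-type origin. The bom mobility region and the rop gene are also present, a pBR322-like arrangement in which Rop normally moderates copy number; the catalogue lists copy number as unknown. Several tetracycline-resistance fragments and a tet promoter are annotated, but these appear to be interrupted remnants of the pBR322 ancestry rather than a working marker.

The expression cassette follows the standard pET design. A T7 promoter is immediately followed by a lac operator and the strong T7 gene 10 ribosome binding site, and a T7 terminator closes the unit. A plasmid-borne lacI gene with its own promoter supplies repressor, so transcription is held off until IPTG is added in a host that provides T7 RNA polymerase.

The open reading frame encodes ARL3, a small GTPase that cycles between GDP- and GTP-bound states and is involved in targeting proteins to cilia. It is fused at its C terminus to muGFP, a constitutively fluorescent Aequorea-derived green protein, and then a 10xHis tag. The construct name indicates a 3C protease site between ARL3 and muGFP. That site is not separately annotated, but it would fall in the short gap between the two coding features. A short match to a T7 gene 10-derived solubility tag lies downstream of the His tag and is probably residual vector sequence.

This layout suits fluorescence monitoring of expression, metal-affinity purification, and probably removal of the tags by 3C cleavage, although the record states only that the plasmid is for bacterial expression of tagged ARL3.
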