Addgene plasmid #238216: pET156P ARL3-3C-muGFP-10His (Sus scrofa)
Purpose: Bacterial expression vector of porcine ARL3 with C-terminal tags
Depositing lab: Alan Brown. Depositing organization: Harvard Medical School. Publication: A conserved mechanism for the retrieval of polyubiquitinated proteins from cilia. Lange SM, Bennett JA, Eisert RJ, Brown A. Cell. 2025 Nov 13;188(23):6492-6508.e18. doi: 10.1016/j.cell.2025.07.043. Epub 2025 Aug 20. PubMed 40840444.
Backbone
  Vector backbone: pET156P
  Vector type: Bacterial Expression
Growth in bacteria
  Bacterial resistance: Ampicillin, 100 μg/mL
  Growth temperature: 37°C
  Growth strain: DH5alpha
  Copy number: Unknown
Gene/Insert
  Gene/Insert name: ARL3
  Tag / fusion protein: -3C-muGFP-10His (C terminal on insert)
Terms and licenses: Academic/Nonprofit Terms; Industry Terms: Not Available to Industry
How to cite: pET156P ARL3-3C-muGFP-10His (Sus scrofa) was a gift from Alan Brown (Addgene plasmid # 238216 ; http://n2t.net/addgene:238216 ; RRID:Addgene_238216)
